>Addgene plasmid #38969 | PTPRO | depositor partial sequence | sequence record 49027 | PTPRO sequence 978 bps
ATGCACCATCATCATCATCATTCTTCTGGTGTAGATCTGGGTACCGAGAACCTGTACTTCCAATCCATGA
ACCCGGTTCAACTGGATGACTTTGATGCCTATATTAAGGATATGGCCAAAGACTCTGACTATAAATTTTC
TCTTCAGTTTGAGGAGTTGAAATTGATTGGACTGGATATCCCACACTTTGCTGCAGATCTTCCACTGAAT
CGATGTAAAAACCGTTACACAAACATCCTACCATATGACTTCAGCCGTGTGAGATTAGTCTCCATGAATG
AAGAGGAAGGTGCAGACTACATCAATGCCAACTATATTCCTGGATACAACTCACCCCAGGAGTATATTGC
CACCCAGGGGCCACTGCCTGAAACCAGAAATGACTTCTGGAAGATGGTCCTGCAACAAAAGTCTCAGATT
ATTGTCATGCTCACTCAGTGTAATGAGAAAAGGAGGGTGAAATGTGACCATTACTGGCCATTCACGGAAG
AACCTATAGCCTATGGAGACATCACTGTGGAGATGATTTCAGAGGAAGAGCAGGACGACTGGGCCTGTAG
ACACTTCCGGATCAACTATGCTGACGAGATGCAGGATGTGATGCATTTTAACTACACTGCATGGCCTGAT
CATGGTGTGCCCACAGCAAATGCTGCAGAAAGTATCCTGCAGTTTGTACACATGGTCCGACAGCAAGCTA
CCAAGAGCAAAGGTCCCATGATCATTCACTGCAGTGCTGGCGTGGGACGGACAGGAACATTCATTGCCCT
GGACAGGCTCTTGCAGCACATTCGGGATCATGAGTTTGTTGACATCTTAGGGCTGGTGTCAGAAATGAGG
TCATACCGGATGTCTATGGTACAGACAGAGGAGCAGTACATTTTTATCCATCAGTGTGTGCAACTGATGT
GGATGAAGAAGAAGCAGCAGTTCTGCATCAGTGATGTCTAAGACAGTAAAGGTGGATACGGATCCGAA
