>Addgene plasmid #38969 | PTPRO | addgene partial sequence | sequence record 52771 | pBRrevBam_primer
CCGGCCACGATGCGTCCGGCGTAGAGGANCGAGATCTCGATCCCGCGAAATTAATACGACTCACTATAGG
GGAATTGTGAGCGGATAACAATTCCCCTCTAGAAATAATTTTGTTTAACTTTAAGAAGGAGATATACATA
TGCACCATCATCATCATCATTCTTCTGGTGTAGATCTGGGTACCGAGAACCTGTACTTCCAATCCATGAA
CCCGGTTCAACTGGATGACTTTGATGCCTATATTAAGGATATGGCCAAAGACTCTGACTATAAATTTTCT
CTTCAGTTTGAGGAGTTGAAATTGATTGGACTGGATATCCCACACTTTGCTGCAGATCTTCCACTGAATC
GATGTAAAAACCGTTACACAAACATCCTACCATATGACTTCAGCCGTGTGAGATTAGTCTCCATGAATGA
AGAGGAAGGTGCAGACTACATCAATGCCAACTATATTCCTGGATACAACTCACCCCAGGAGTATATTGCC
ACCCAGGGGCCACTGCCTGAAACCAGAAATGACTTCTGGAAGATGGTCCTGCAACAAAAGTCTCAGATTA
TTGTCATGCTCACTCAGTGTAATGAGAAAAGGAGGGTGAAATGTGACCATTACTGGCCATTCACGGAAGA
ACCTATAGCCTATGGAGACATCACTGTGGAGATGATTTCAGAGGAAGAGCAGGACGACTGGGCCTGTAGA
CACTTCCGGATCAACTATGCTGACGAGATGCAGGATGTGATGCATTTTAACTACACTGCATGGCCTGATC
ATGGTGTGCCCACAGCAAATGCTGCAGAAAGTATCCTGCAGTTTGTACACATGGTCCGACAGCAAGCTAC
CAAGAGCAAAG
