[The description below was written by a language model from this plasmid's Addgene catalogue record.]
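Description:
PTPRO is a bacterial expression plasmid built on the pNIC28-Bsa4 backbone from the SGC, a vector designed for ligation-independent cloning and recombinant protein production in E. coli. It is selected with kanamycin and is recorded as low copy. The record does not list the origin of replication or the promoter explicitly. However, the sequencing primers given are T7 and T7-term, which indicates that the insert lies between a T7 promoter and a T7 terminator. This arrangement drives expression in hosts that supply T7 RNA polymerase. No feature table accompanies the entry, so the detailed layout of the backbone cannot be confirmed from the record.

The insert is a 978 bp fragment of human PTPRO, the receptor-type protein tyrosine phosphatase O (also known as GLEPP1 or PTP-U2), referenced to isoform a precursor, transcript variant 1. The stated purpose warns that the insert may not be the full open reading frame, and the insert size is consistent with a domain-level construct rather than the whole receptor. The record does not specify which residues or domain are included. The protein is fused at its N terminus to a His tag followed by a TEV protease site. This allows purification by immobilised metal affinity chromatography and then removal of the tag by TEV cleavage to leave near-native protein.

The construct was made for producing protein for structure determination, and the entry links it to a deposited PDB structure of PTPRO. It is suited to overexpressing and purifying this phosphatase fragment for crystallography or related biochemical and biophysical work.
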