Addgene plasmid #38969: PTPRO
Purpose: Bacterial expression for structure determination; may not be full ORF
Depositing lab: Nicola Burgess-Brown. Depositing organization: University of Oxford.
Backbone
  Vector backbone: pNIC28-Bsa4
  Backbone manufacturer: SGC
  Vector type: Bacterial Expression
Growth in bacteria
  Bacterial resistance: Kanamycin, 50 μg/mL
  Growth temperature: 37°C
  Growth strain: Mach1
  Copy number: Low Copy
Gene/Insert
  Gene/Insert name: PTPRO (alt names: protein tyrosine phosphatase, receptor type, O [isoform a precursor; tv1]; PDB:2GJT)
  Species: H. sapiens (human)
  Insert size (bp): 978
  GenBank ID: protein tyrosine phosphatase, receptor type, O [isoform a precursor; tv1] PDB:2GJT
  Entrez Gene: PTPRO (a.k.a. GLEPP1, NPHS6, PTP-OC, PTP-U2, PTPROT, PTPU2, R-PTP-O)
  Tag / fusion protein: His Tev (N terminal on insert)
  Cloning method: Ligation Independent Cloning
  Sequencing primers: 5′ T7; 3′ T7-term
Terms and licenses: Academic/Nonprofit Terms; Industry Terms: Not Available to Industry
How to cite: PTPRO was a gift from Nicola Burgess-Brown (Addgene plasmid # 38969 ; http://n2t.net/addgene:38969 ; RRID:Addgene_38969)
